Addgene plasmid #239920: LLP998
Purpose: sgRNA compatible with TCTP-SynPro-06, TCTP-SynPro-13 and CaMV 35S-SynPro-10 as Level-0 part (Golden Gate cloning)
Depositing lab: Ryan Lister. Depositing organization: University of Western Australia. Publication: CRISPRi-based circuits to control gene expression in plants. Khan MA, Herring G, Zhu JY, Oliva M, Fourie E, Johnston B, Zhang Z, Potter J, Pineda L, Pflueger J, Swain T, Pflueger C, Lloyd JPB, Secco D, Small I, Kidd BN, Lister R. Nat Biotechnol. 2025 Mar;43(3):416-430. doi: 10.1038/s41587-024-02236-w. Epub 2024 May 20. PubMed 38769424.
Backbone
  Vector backbone: pAGM9121
  Vector type: Synthetic Biology
Growth in bacteria
  Bacterial resistance: Spectinomycin, 50 μg/mL
  Growth temperature: 30°C
  Growth strain: DH5alpha
  Copy number: High Copy
Gene/Insert
  Gene/Insert name: sgRNA
  gRNA/shRNA sequence: Unspecified
  Species: Synthetic
  Mutation: N/A
  Cloning method: Restriction Enzyme; 5′ cloning site Unknown (unknown if destroyed)
Terms and licenses: Academic/Nonprofit Terms; Industry Terms: Not Available to Industry
How to cite: LLP998 was a gift from Ryan Lister (Addgene plasmid # 239920 ; http://n2t.net/addgene:239920 ; RRID:Addgene_239920)
