[The description below was written by a language model from this plasmid's Addgene catalogue record and pLannotate feature annotations shown in this document.]
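Description:
LLP998 is a small (about 2.2 kb) Level-0 Golden Gate part plasmid built on the pAGM9121 backbone, a universal acceptor used in modular (MoClo-style) cloning systems for synthetic biology. It is propagated in E. coli as a high-copy plasmid through a ColE1/pUC-type origin of replication and is selected with spectinomycin. Resistance comes from the aadA aminoglycoside adenylyltransferase gene (annotated SmR). This gene sits downstream of a fragment of the class 1 integron Pc promoter and a short remnant of a gentamicin acetyltransferase gene, both vestiges of the integron-derived resistance cassette rather than functional payload.

The insert is a synthetic single guide RNA. The feature table identifies the Streptococcus pyogenes Cas9 guide RNA scaffold near the end of the sequence, but the spacer sequence is listed as unspecified. No promoter or terminator for the sgRNA is annotated, which fits its role as a basic part meant to be combined with regulatory elements in higher-level assemblies. The specific Golden Gate enzyme sites and overhangs are not recorded.

According to the catalogue entry, this guide is compatible with three synthetic promoters: TCTP-SynPro-06, TCTP-SynPro-13 and CaMV 35S-SynPro-10. The associated work concerns CRISPR interference-based gene circuits for controlling expression in plants. In that setting, a guide of this kind would direct a Cas9-derived repressor to matching target sites engineered into these promoters. LLP998 therefore serves as a reusable building block for assembling sgRNA transcription units into multi-gene plant circuit constructs, not as a plasmid for direct expression.
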