Features (pLannotate 1.2.2; 5 found; start..end, strand, type, name):
     23..46      +  promoter       Pc promoter (fragment): intI1 (promoter lies within the coding sequence); class 1 integron promoter
    222..278     +  CDS            GmR (fragment): gentamycin acetyltransferase; aacC1; confers resistance to gentamycin
    289..1076    +  CDS            SmR (fragment): aminoglycoside adenylyltransferase (Murphy, 1985); aadA; confers resistance to spectinomycin and streptomycin
   1417..2005    +  rep_origin     ori: high-copy-number ColE1/pMB1/pBR322/pUC origin of replication
   2098..2173    +  misc_RNA       gRNA scaffold: guide RNA scaffold for the Streptococcus pyogenes CRISPR/Cas9 system
>Addgene plasmid #239920 | LLP998 | addgene full sequence | sequence record 486311 | Addgene NGS Result
GTGCCGAGGCACGAACCCAGTGGACATAAGCCTGTTCGGTTCGTAAGCTGTAATGCAAGTAGCGTATGCG
CTCACGCAACTGGTCCAGAACCTTGACCGAACGCAGCGGTGGTAACGGCGCAGTGGCGGTTTTCATGGCT
TGTTATGACTGTTTTTTTGGGGTACAGTCTATGCCTCGGGCATCCAAGCAGCAAGCGCGTTACGCCGTGG
GTCGATGTTTGATGTTATGGAGCAGCAACGATGTTACGCAGCAGGGCAGTCGCCCTAAAACAAAGTTAAA
CATCATGGGGGAAGCGGTGATCGCCGAAGTATCGACTCAACTATCAGAGGTAGTTGGCGTCATCGAGCGC
CATCTCGAACCGACGTTGCTGGCCGTACATTTGTACGGCTCCGCAGTGGATGGCGGCCTGAAGCCACACA
GCGATATTGATTTGCTGGTTACGGTGACCGTAAGGCTTGATGAAACAACGCGGCGAGCTTTGATCAACGA
CCTTTTGGAAACTTCGGCTTCCCCTGGAGAGAGCGAGATTCTCCGCGCTGTAGAAGTCACCATTGTTGTG
CACGACGACATCATTCCGTGGCGTTATCCAGCTAAGCGCGAACTGCAATTTGGAGAATGGCAGCGCAATG
ACATTCTTGCAGGTATCTTCGAGCCAGCCACGATCGACATTGATCTGGCTATCTTGCTGACAAAAGCAAG
AGAACATAGCGTTGCCTTGGTAGGTCCAGCGGCGGAGGAACTCTTTGATCCGGTTCCTGAACAGGATCTA
TTTGAGGCGCTAAATGAAACCTTAACGCTATGGAACTCGCCGCCCGACTGGGCTGGCGATGAGCGAAATG
TAGTGCTTACGTTGTCCCGCATTTGGTACAGCGCAGTAACCGGCAAAATCGCGCCGAAGGATGTCGCTGC
CGACTGGGCAATGGAGCGCCTGCCGGCCCAGTATCAGCCCGTCATACTTGAAGCTAGACAGGCTTATCTT
GGACAAGAAGAAGATCGCTTGGCCTCGCGCGCAGATCAGTTGGAAGAATTTGTCCATTACGTGAAAGGCG
AGATCACCAAGGTAGTCGGCAAATAATGTCTAGCTAGAAATTCGTTCAAGCCGACGCCGCTTCGCGGCGC
GGCTTAACTCAAGCGTTAGATGCACTAAGCACATAATTGCTCACAGCCAAACTATCAGGTCAAGTCTGCT
TTTATTATTTTTAAGCGTGCATAATAAGCCCTACACAAATTGGGAGATATATCATGCTGTCAGACCAAGT
TTACTCATATATACTTTAGATTGATTTAAAACTTCATTTTTAATTTAAAAGGATCTAGGTGAAGATCCTT
TTTGATAATCTCATGACCAAAATCCCTTAACGTGAGTTTTCGTTCCACTGAGCGTCAGACCCCGTAGAAA
AGATCAAAGGATCTTCTTGAGATCCTTTTTTTCTGCGCGTAATCTGCTGCTTGCAAACAAAAAAACCACC
GCTACCAGCGGTGGTTTGTTTGCCGGATCAAGAGCTACCAACTCTTTTTCCGAAGGTAACTGGCTTCAGC
AGAGCGCAGATACCAAATACTGTTCTTCTAGTGTAGCCGTAGTTAGGCCACCACTTCAAGAACTCTGTAG
CACCGCCTACATACCTCGCTCTGCTAATCCTGTTACCAGTGGCTGCTGCCAGTGGCGATAAGTCGTGTCT
TACCGGGTTGGACTCAAGACGATAGTTACCGGATAAGGCGCAGCGGTCGGGCTGAACGGGGGGTTCGTGC
ACACAGCCCAGCTTGGAGCGAACGACCTACACCGAACTGAGATACCTACAGCGTGAGCTATGAGAAAGCG
CCACGCTTCCCGAAGGGAGAAAGGCGGACAGGTATCCGGTAAGCGGCAGGGTCGGAACAGGAGAGCGCAC
GAGGGAGCTTCCAGGGGGAAACGCCTGGTATCTTTATAGTCCTGTCGGGTTTCGCCACCTCTGACTTGAG
CGTCGATTTTTGTGATGCTCGTCAGGGGGGCGGAGCCTATGGAAAAACGCCAGCAACGCGGCCTTTTTAC
GGTTCCTGCACTCTGTGGTCTCATACTGTTCACTGCCGTATAGGCAGGAAGTCAGTTGACAGAGTCGGTT
TTAGAGCTAGAAATAGCAAGTTAAAATAAGGCTAGTCCGTTATCAACTTGAAAAAGTGGCACCGAGTCGG
TGCGTTCACTGCCGTATAGGCAGGCTTCGAGACCACGAA
